Addgene plasmid #20040: pSB819-PKR-gib-FYS
Depositing lab: Harmit Malik. Depositing organization: Fred Hutchinson Cancer Center. Publication: Protein kinase R reveals an evolutionary model for defeating viral mimicry. Elde NC, Child SJ, Geballe AP, Malik HS. Nature. 2009 Jan 22;457(7228):485-9. doi: 10.1038/nature07529. Epub 2008 Nov 30. PubMed 19043403.
Backbone
  Vector backbone: PSB819
  Backbone size w/o insert (bp): 6400
  Vector type: Yeast Expression
  Selectable markers: URA3
Growth in bacteria
  Bacterial resistance: Ampicillin, 100 μg/mL
  Growth temperature: 37°C
  Growth strain: DH5alpha
  Copy number: High Copy
Gene/Insert
  Gene/Insert name: Protein kinase R (alt name: EIF2AK2)
  Species: N. leucogenys (white-cheeked gibbon)
  Insert size (bp): 1656
  Mutation: A492S
  GenBank ID: EU733257
  Cloning method: Restriction Enzyme; 5′ cloning site XhoI (not destroyed); 3′ cloning site NotI (not destroyed)
  Sequencing primers: 5′ n/a; 3′ M13R
Terms and licenses: Academic/Nonprofit Terms; Industry Terms: Not Available to Industry
How to cite: pSB819-PKR-gib-FYS was a gift from Harmit Malik (Addgene plasmid # 20040 ; http://n2t.net/addgene:20040 ; RRID:Addgene_20040)
