[The description below was written by a language model from this plasmid's Addgene catalogue record.]
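Description:
pSB819-PKR-gib-FYS is a yeast expression plasmid built on the pSB819 backbone (about 6.4 kb without insert). It is a shuttle vector: it is maintained as a high-copy plasmid in E. coli under ampicillin selection, and it carries the URA3 auxotrophic marker, which allows selection in ura3-deficient yeast grown without uracil. The record does not state the yeast origin of replication or whether the plasmid integrates. It also does not name the promoter that drives the insert, and no feature table is available to fill in these details.

The payload is a 1,656 bp coding sequence for protein kinase R (PKR, also called EIF2AK2) from the white-cheeked gibbon, Nomascus leucogenys. It was cloned between XhoI and NotI sites, both of which were preserved, so the insert can be excised or exchanged. The gene carries a single amino-acid substitution, A492S. No epitope tags or reporter fusions are recorded. The "FYS" suffix in the name presumably refers to a residue combination that includes this change, but the record does not explain it.

PKR is an interferon-induced, double-stranded-RNA-activated kinase that phosphorylates eIF2α to shut down translation during viral infection. The associated publication concerns how PKR evolves to defeat viral mimicry of its substrate. This suggests the construct serves as a point-mutant variant for comparing PKR orthologues and specific residue changes in yeast, but the record itself does not describe the assay.
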