>Addgene plasmid #20040 | pSB819-PKR-gib-FYS | addgene partial sequence | sequence record 25767 | 20040 with M13R
AAAAGCTGGAGCTCCACCGCGGTGGCGGCCGCCTAACGNGNGNNNNGTTCATTTTTCTCTGGGCTTTTCT
TCCACACAGTCAAGGTGCTTAGTATTTCAGATGTGTTAGGTCGGTCCTCAGGTTTCTTTGAGAGTAATTT
CTGTAGAAGAGTTTTTTCTTTTTTATCAAATACATCTGAGATGATGCCATCCCGTAGGTCTGTGAAAAAC
TTTGATGTTTCATAAGCAGTGTCACATACATGAAGAAGTTCAGCAAGAATTAGCCCCAAAGCGTAGAGGT
CCACTTCCTTTCCATAGTCTTGCAAAGAAATCTGTTCTGGGCTCATGTATCGCAAAGTTCCTGTACTCCT
TGATCGCTTTCCATCATTTTTCAGAGATGTTACAAGTCCAAAGTCTCCAATCTTTATTTGTTTTGTATCT
ACTAAGAATATATTACTTGGCTTAAGATCTCTATGAATTAATTTTTTTGAATGTATATAATCCACCCCTT
TTGTTATTTGTTCAAAGAATTCCAAAGCCAAAACTTTGTCTAGTTTCTTGCCTCTTCTATTGTCAATCCA
TTGCTCNNAATGTCCCTTTATCACAGAATTCCATTTGGATGAAAAGGNCACTTAGNCNTTGACCTTGAAC
TATTTTTTGCTGNTTCTCAGGATCATAATCATCACTCTCANNATCATNAGAACTGGG
